Addgene plasmid #230604: AiP1248 - pAAV-AiE2099m-minBG-FlpO-WPRE-HGHpA
Purpose: AiE2099m is an enhancer sequence, designed to drive AAV-mediated transgene expression in specific populations of brain cells
Depositing lab: Allen Institute for Brain Science & Bosiljka Tasic. Depositing organization: Allen Institute. Publication: A suite of enhancer AAVs and transgenic mouse lines for genetic access to cortical cell types. Ben-Simon Y, Hooper M, Narayan S, Daigle TL, Dwivedi D, Way SW, Oster A, Stafford DA, Mich JK, Taormina MJ, Martinez RA, Opitz-Araya X, Roth JR, Alexander JR, Allen S, Amster A, Arbuckle J, Ayala A, Baker PM, Bakken TE, Barcelli T, Barta S, Bendrick J, Bertagnolli D, Bielstein C, Bishwakarma P, Bowlus J, Boyer G, Brouner K, Casian B, Casper T, Chakka AB, Chakrabarty R, Chance RK, Chavan S, Clark M, Colbert K, Collman F, Daniel S, Departee M, DiValentin P, Donadio N, Dotson N, Egdorf T, Fliss T, Gabitto M, Garcia J, Gary A, Gasperini M, Gloe J, Goldy J, Gore BB, Graybuck L, Greisman N, Haeseleer F, Halterman C, Haradon Z, Hastings SD, Helback O, Ho W, Hockemeyer D, Huang C, Huff S, Hunker A, Johansen N, Jones D, Juneau Z, Kalmbach B, Kannan M, Khem S, Kussick E, Kutsal R, Larsen R, Lee C, Lee AY, Leibly M, Lenz GH, Li S, Liang E, Lusk N, Madigan Z, Malloy J, Malone J, McCue R, Melchor J, Mollenkopf T, Moosman S, Morin E, Newman D, Ng L, Ngo K, Omstead V, Otto S, Oyama A, Pena N, Pham T, Phillips E, Pom CA, Potekhina L, Ransford S, Ray PL, Rette D, Reynoldson C, Rimorin C, Rocha D, Ruiz A, Sanchez REA, Sawyer L, Sedeno-Cortes A, Sevigny JP, Shapovalova N, Shepard N, Shulga L, Sigler AR, Siverts L, Soliman S, Somasundaram S, Staats B, Stewart K, Szelenyi E, Tieu M, Trader C, Tran A, van Velthoven CTJ, Walker M, Wang Y, Weed N, Wirthlin M, Wood T, Wynalda B, Yao Z, Zhou T, Ariza J, Dee N, Reding M, Ronellenfitch K, Mufti S, Sunkin SM, Smith KA, Esposito L, Waters J, Thyagarajan B, Yao S, Lein ES, Zeng H, Levi BP, Ngai J, Ting JT, Tasic B. Cell. 2025 May 16:S0092-8674(25)00513-6. doi: 10.1016/j.cell.2025.05.002. PubMed 40403729.
Backbone
  Vector backbone: pAAV2
  Vector type: AAV
Growth in bacteria
  Bacterial resistance: Ampicillin, 100 μg/mL
  Growth temperature: 37°C
  Growth strain: NEB Stable
  Copy number: High Copy
Gene/Insert
  Gene/Insert name: FlpO
  Species: Synthetic
  Promoter: minBG
  Cloning method: Restriction Enzyme; 5′ cloning site MluI (unknown if destroyed); 3′ cloning site SacI (unknown if destroyed)
Terms and licenses: Academic/Nonprofit Terms; Industry Terms: Not Available to Industry
How to cite: AiP1248 - pAAV-AiE2099m-minBG-FlpO-WPRE-HGHpA was a gift from Allen Institute for Brain Science & Bosiljka Tasic (Addgene plasmid # 230604 ; http://n2t.net/addgene:230604 ; RRID:Addgene_230604)
