[The description below was written by a language model from this plasmid's Addgene catalogue record and pLannotate feature annotations shown in this document.]
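Description:
AiP1248 - pAAV-AiE2099m-minBG-FlpO-WPRE-HGHpA is an AAV transfer plasmid built on a pAAV2 backbone, intended for packaging into recombinant adeno-associated virus that delivers a recombinase to defined brain cell populations. In bacteria it is maintained as a high-copy plasmid through a ColE1/pUC-type origin and selected with ampicillin via the β-lactamase gene and its native promoter. An f1 phage origin and small remnants of pBR322 rop and bom sequences are also present in the backbone. The annotation finds one full-length AAV2 inverted terminal repeat next to the polyadenylation signal, and only two short ITR fragments on the other side of the cassette. This may reflect the difficulty of sequencing or annotating these repeats rather than a true truncation.

The payload between the ITRs consists of the AiE2099m enhancer placed upstream of the minBG minimal promoter, which on its own gives little expression and relies on the enhancer for cell-type-restricted activity. Neither the enhancer nor minBG is picked up in the automated feature table, so they are known only from the construct name and catalogue fields, and the record does not say which cell population AiE2099m targets. This regulatory unit drives FlpO, a mouse codon-optimised, thermostable FLP recombinase fused to an SV40 nuclear localisation signal, which recombines FRT sites. The transcript is followed by a WPRE, which enhances expression post-transcriptionally, and a human growth hormone polyadenylation signal. The design suits intersectional or reporter-based strategies: enhancer-restricted FlpO would switch on Flp-dependent transgenes in reporter mice or co-delivered viruses. The plasmid belongs to a suite of enhancer AAVs for genetic access to cortical cell types.
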