Features (pLannotate 1.2.2; 14 found; start..end, strand, type, name):
    409..436     -  repeat_region  AAV2 ITR (fragment): inverted terminal repeat of adeno-associated virus serotype 2 inverted
    465..492     -  repeat_region  AAV2 ITR (fragment): inverted terminal repeat of adeno-associated virus serotype 2 inverted
    565..1153    -  rep_origin     ori: high-copy-number ColE1/pMB1/pBR322/pUC origin of replication
   1324..2184    -  CDS            AmpR: β-lactamase; bla; confers resistance to ampicillin, carbenicillin, and related antibiotics
   2185..2289    -  promoter       AmpR promoter: bla
   2384..2419    +  CDS            rop (fragment): Rop protein, which maintains plasmids at low copy number; rop
   2521..2570    +  misc_feature   bom (fragment): basis of mobility region from pBR322
   2571..3026    -  rep_origin     f1 ori (sequence partly withheld): f1 bacteriophage origin of replication; arrow indicates direction of (+) strand synthesis
   3045..3096    +  misc_feature   bom (fragment): basis of mobility region from pBR322
   3101..3241    -  repeat_region  AAV2 ITR: inverted terminal repeat of adeno-associated virus serotype 2 inverted
   3281..3757    -  polyA_signal   hGH poly(A) signal: human growth hormone polyadenylation signal
   3789..4377    -  misc_feature   WPRE: woodchuck hepatitis virus posttranscriptional regulatory element
   4377..4401    -  misc_feature   MCS (fragment): pBluescript multiple cloning site
   4402..5700    -  CDS            FLPo: nuclear-targeted site-specific recombinase FLPo is a mouse codon-optimized fusion between the SV40 nuclear localization signal and a thermostable version of the Saccharomyces cerevisiae site-specific recombinase FLP. Recombination occurs at FRT sequences.
>Addgene plasmid #230604 | AiP1248 - pAAV-AiE2099m-minBG-FlpO-WPRE-HGHpA | addgene full sequence | sequence record 466224 | Addgene NGS Result
AATGAGAAGAAGTAGTGCCTTGATCCTATAACATGCATACTGAAGTACAATCCAACTGTTACTGGTTATC
TATCCACAGCAAATAGTTAACCACTGTGAGCCTCTGAAACCTTGGGATAGTAAATATTTGATAAGATCAT
TAGGAAAATTAGTTATACACAGTTCTGGAGTCCATGGCCCACAGTAGATATCTCAGGTATATTTTCCCTA
ATCACTTATGAATCTCACTCACCCAGCTTCACCAATTCCTTCTTCTGCTTGTACCTTCCTACATCTACTC
TGTGATCAATTCTAGGATGCAAAATTAGATACAGAAATGGAAAACTAGGACATGGTAGAACGTGCTGGAA
CTGGGTTTGACGCGTGCGGCCGCAGGAACCCCTAGTGATGGAGTTGGCCACTCCCTCTCTGCGCGCTCGC
TCGCTCACTGAGGCCGGGCGACCAAAGGTCGCCCGACGCCCGGGCGGCCTCAGTGAGCGAGCGAGCGCGC
AGCTGCCTGCAGGACATGTGAGCAAAAGGCCAGCAAAAGGCCAGGAACCGTAAAAAGGCCGCGTTGCTGG
CGTTTTTCCATAGGCTCCGCCCCCCTGACGAGCATCACAAAAATCGACGCTCAAGTCAGAGGTGGCGAAA
CCCGACAGGACTATAAAGATACCAGGCGTTTCCCCCTGGAAGCTCCCTCGTGCGCTCTCCTGTTCCGACC
CTGCCGCTTACCGGATACCTGTCCGCCTTTCTCCCTTCGGGAAGCGTGGCGCTTTCTCATAGCTCACGCT
GTAGGTATCTCAGTTCGGTGTAGGTCGTTCGCTCCAAGCTGGGCTGTGTGCACGAACCCCCCGTTCAGCC
CGACCGCTGCGCCTTATCCGGTAACTATCGTCTTGAGTCCAACCCGGTAAGACACGACTTATCGCCACTG
GCAGCAGCCACTGGTAACAGGATTAGCAGAGCGAGGTATGTAGGCGGTGCTACAGAGTTCTTGAAGTGGT
GGCCTAACTACGGCTACACTAGAAGAACAGTATTTGGTATCTGCGCTCTGCTGAAGCCAGTTACCTTCGG
AAAAAGAGTTGGTAGCTCTTGATCCGGCAAACAAACCACCGCTGGTAGCGGTGGTTTTTTTGTTTGCAAG
CAGCAGATTACGCGCAGAAAAAAAGGATCTCAAGAAGATCCTTTGATCTTTTCTACGGGGTCTGACGCTC
AGTGGAACGAAAACTCACGTTAAGGGATTTTGGTCATGAGATTATCAAAAAGGATCTTCACCTAGATCCT
TTTAAATTAAAAATGAAGTTTTAAATCAATCTAAAGTATATATGAGTAAACTTGGTCTGACAGTTACCAA
TGCTTAATCAGTGAGGCACCTATCTCAGCGATCTGTCTATTTCGTTCATCCATAGTTGCCTGACTCCCCG
TCGTGTAGATAACTACGATACGGGAGGGCTTACCATCTGGCCCCAGTGCTGCAATGATACCGCGAGACCC
ACGCTCACCGGCTCCAGATTTATCAGCAATAAACCAGCCAGCCGGAAGGGCCGAGCGCAGAAGTGGTCCT
GCAACTTTATCCGCCTCCATCCAGTCTATTAATTGTTGCCGGGAAGCTAGAGTAAGTAGTTCGCCAGTTA
ATAGTTTGCGCAACGTTGTTGCCATTGCTACAGGCATCGTGGTGTCACGCTCGTCGTTTGGTATGGCTTC
ATTCAGCTCCGGTTCCCAACGATCAAGGCGAGTTACATGATCCCCCATGTTGTGCAAAAAAGCGGTTAGC
TCCTTCGGTCCTCCGATCGTTGTCAGAAGTAAGTTGGCCGCAGTGTTATCACTCATGGTTATGGCAGCAC
TGCATAATTCTCTTACTGTCATGCCATCCGTAAGATGCTTTTCTGTGACTGGTGAGTACTCAACCAAGTC
ATTCTGAGAATAGTGTATGCGGCGACCGAGTTGCTCTTGCCCGGCGTCAATACGGGATAATACCGCGCCA
CATAGCAGAACTTTAAAAGTGCTCATCATTGGAAAACGTTCTTCGGGGCGAAAACTCTCAAGGATCTTAC
CGCTGTTGAGATCCAGTTCGATGTAACCCACTCGTGCACCCAACTGATCTTCAGCATCTTTTACTTTCAC
CAGCGTTTCTGGGTGAGCAAAAACAGGAAGGCAAAATGCCGCAAAAAAGGGAATAAGGGCGACACGGAAA
TGTTGAATACTCATACTCTTCCTTTTTCAATATTATTGAAGCATTTATCAGGGTTATTGTCTCATGAGCG
GATACATATTTGAATGTATTTAGAAAAATAAACAAATAGGGGTTCCGCGCACATTTCCCCGAAAAGTGCC
ACCTGACGTCTAAGAAACCATTATTATCATGACATTAACCTATAAAAATAGGCGTATCACGAGGCCCTTT
CGTCTCGCGCGTTTCGGTGATGACGGTGAAAACCTCTGACACATGCAGCTCCCGGAGACGGTCACAGCTT
GTCTGTAAGCGGATGCCGGGAGCAGACAAGCCCGTCAGGGCGCGTCAGCGGGTGTTGGCGGGTGTCGGGG
CTGGCTTAACTATGCGGCATCAGAGCAGATTGTACTGAGAGTGCACCATAAAATTGTAAACGTTAATATT
TTGTTAAAATTCGCGTTAAATTTTTGTTAAATCAGCTCATTTTTTAACCAATAGACCGAAATCGGCAAAA
TCCCTTATAAATCAAAAGAATAGCCCGAGATAGAGT
[37 nt withheld, positions 2697-2733]
AAAGAACGTGGACTCCAACGTCAAAGG
[141 nt withheld, positions 2761-2901]
G
[46 nt withheld, positions 2903-2948]
A
[95 nt withheld, positions 2950-3044]
TATGCGGTGTGAAATACCGCACAGATGCGTAAGGAGAAAATACCGCATCAGGCGCCCCTGCAGGCAGCTG
CGCGCTCGCTCGCTCACTGAGGCCGCCCGGGCAAAGCCCGGGCGTCGGGCGACCTTTGGTCGCCCGGCCT
CAGTGAGCGAGCGAGCGCGCAGAGAGGGAGTGGCCAACTCCATCACTAGGGGTTCCTGCGGCCGCTCGGT
CCGCACGTGGTTACCTACAAAATCAGAAGGACAGGGAAGGGAGCAGTGGTTCACGCCTGTAATCCCAGCA
ATTTGGGAGGCCAAGGTGGGTAGATCACCTGAGATTAGGAGTTGGAGACCAGCCTGGCCAATATGGTGAA
ACCCCGTCTCTACCAAAAAAACAAAAATTAGCTGAGCCTGGTCATGCATGCCTGGAATCCCAACAACTCG
GGAGGCTGAGGCAGGAGAATCGCTTGAACCCAGGAGGCGGAGATTGCAGTGAGCCAAGATTGTGCCACTG
CACTCCAGCTTGGTTCCCAATAGACCCCGCAGGCCCTACAGGTTGTCTTCCCAACTTGCCCCTTGCTCCA
TACCACCCCCCTCCACCCCATAATATTATAGAAGGACACCTAGTCAGACAAAATGATGCAACTTAATTTT
ATTAGGACAAGGCTGGTGGGCACTGGAGTGGCAACTTCCAGGGCCAGGAGAGGCACTGGGGAGGGGTCAC
AGGGATGCCACCCGTAGATCTCTCGAGCAGCGCTCGGTATCGATGCGGGGAGGCGGCCCAAAGGGAGATC
CGACTCGTCTGAGGGCGAAGGCGAAGACGCGGAAGAGGCCGCAGAGCCGGCAGCAGGCCGCGGGAAGGAA
GGTCCGCTGGATTGAGGGCCGAAGGGACGTAGCAGAAGGACGTCCCGCGCAGAATCCAGGTGGCAACATA
GGCGAGCAGCCAAGGAAAGGACGATGATTTCCCCGACAACACCACGGAATTGTCAGTGCCCAACAGCCGA
GCCCCTGTCCAGCAGCGGGCAAGGCAGGCGGCGATGAGTTCCGCCGTGGCAATAGGGAGGGGGAAAGCGA
AAGTCCCGGAAAGGAGCTGACAGGTGGTGGCAATGCCCCAACCAGTGGGGGTTGCGTCAGCAAACACAGT
GCACACCACGCCACGTTGCCTGACAACGGGCCACAACTCCTCATAAAGAGACAGCAACCAGGATTTATAC
AAGGAGGAGAAAATGAAAGCCATACGGGAAGCAATAGCATGATACAAAGGCATTAAAGCAGCGTATCCAC
ATAGCGTAAAAGGAGCAACATAGTTAAGAATACCAGTCAATCTTTCACAAATTTTGTAATCCAGAGGTTG
ATTATCGATAAGCTTGATATCGAATTCTCAGATCCGCCTGTTGATGTAGCTGCTCAGGTAGTCCAGCACC
TCCTGGCTGATGATGCCGTTCCAGGCGGGGTATCTGATGCTGCCCTCGGCGCTGCCCTTCAGCTGCTCGA
TGTGCTGCCACTCCTCGATGGGGTTGGTCTCGTCCTTCAGGGCGATCATCTCCTTGCTGATGGGGTCGTA
GGCGTAGTACCTGGACACCAGGGCGAAGTAGTGGTCGGGGATGGCGGTGATCTGGTGGGTGTAGGTGGTC
CTGGCCACGGCGGAGGCCCTCTTGTCGCTCCAGTTGCCCACCACGTTTGTCAGCTCGGTCAGGCCCTTCA
TGCTCAGAAAGCTGGTCATCAGGTGCCTGCCGATGTGGCTCTTAGGGCCGTTCTTGATAGCGAAGATGGG
GTAGGGGGCGTTCTTCTTCAGGGCCTTGTTGTAGCTGCGCACCAGGTTGTCCTTCAGCAGCTGGTACTCC
TGCTTGTTGCTGCTGCTGTTGCCGGTCCTGTTCACTCTCTTCAGCACGGGCTCGCTGTTCCTCAGGAACT
CGTCCAGGTACACCAGGGGGTCGATCCTGCCTCTGGCGCTGAAAAAGTAGATGTGCCTGGACACGCTTGT
CTTGGTCTCGGTCACCAGGCACTGAATGATCACGCCCAGGTACTTGTTCTGCACCAGCTTGAAGCTCTTG
GGGTCCACGTTCTTGATGTCGCTGAACCTGCCGCAGTTGATGAATGTGGCCAGGAACAGGAACTGGTACA
GGGTCTTGGTCTTGGTGAACCTGCTGGTGTACTCGAAGCTGTTCAGGATCTTCTCGGTGATCTCCCAGAT
GCTCTCGCCCTCGGACAGCAGGGCCTTCAGCATCTTCTTGCTGTGGCTGTTGCCCTTGTCGGCCTCCTCG
CTGCTCTCGAACTGCAGCTGCAGGCTGGACACGATGTCGGTGATGTCGCTCTGGTGCTTCTGGCCGTTGT
AAGGGATGATGGTGAACTCCCAGGCGGGGATCAGCTTCTTCAGGCTGGCCTCCAGGATGGTGGCCTTCTG
GGTCTTGTACTTGAACTGCAGGCTCTTGTTCACGATGTCGAAGCTCAGGCTGTTGCTGATGATGGTGTTG
TAGCTCATGAAGGTGGCCCTCTTGATGGCGGTGCCGTTGTGGGTGATCATCCAGCACAGGTAGGTCAGCT
CGGCGGCACAGCTGGCGATCTTCTCGCCGCTGGGCCTCTCGAATCTCTCCACGAACTGCCGCACCAGCAC
CTTGGGGGGGGTCTTGCACAGGATGTCGAACTGGCTCATCACCTTCCTCTTCTTCTTAGGAGCCATGGTG
GCCACGCCAGAAGCAAATGTAAGCAATAGATGGCTCTGCCCTGACTTTTATGCCCAGCCCGAGCTCGCTT
CGTATAAACCATAACTCAAATTCTGTGTGTTGACCCTGAATGACCATAACATATATTATCCAAGTATCTG
TGTCTATTAATTGGTATTATAATGTTTAACATAATAAGGACAGATTTAATCATTTAAGTTCTGTTCCAAT
TAAGTCCTAAGTTTATCAATGGGCTTCACTCATTTTAGTGGCTTCAATAAAACAAATAACCCAACAATAC
AGATATCAATAGATGTTTTTGCTTCTTCTTAGAACCTCTTGCAGATGCTTGGAGCCAGTGATTCTGAGTA
AGATGACATCAGAGCAGATATGAAACAATAAAATCAGGTCCAAGAATCCCAGCTGAAAATTTAAAAAGGA
ATGCTCCGCCTTGCATTTCACAAGTCGTAAAATTTCCCCTTCAGTACCCATGCAAGTTGGCTGGGGAAAG
AAGGGGCCAGGCATGATTCCCTGAGAAATCAGTGAATATTTATCTCTCTCCAGCTTCATGTAACCATGGC
AGGTCTTGAGATGCTTGAAAATCTTGCCAAATATTACTAAACCCTTACTCTAATAGAGTTCTGGTGCTAT
ATCTTTAATAACTCACTAACTATTCCAAGCATTTTAATATGCTCTTGTTTTGCTTTCAGCCAGGCTCCAA
AATAGAGCATCTGTTATTTTATAGATGGGAAATTAAAGCCTGAAGCCCAGAATGCTTGGCTGAGTAACTA
ACAAGAGGCTGAGCTGGAATGCATTGAAGCATACATCCAGGGAGGATGGGAC
